Addgene plasmid #91444: pHH0103_FCHSD2-1/2
Purpose: Protein expression and purification of human SH3 domain construct FCHSD2-1/2
Depositing lab: Sachdev Sidhu. Depositing organization: University of Toronto. Publication: Comprehensive Analysis of the Human SH3 Domain Family Reveals a Wide Variety of Non-canonical Specificities. Teyra J, Huang H, Jain S, Guan X, Dong A, Liu Y, Tempel W, Min J, Tong Y, Kim PM, Bader GD, Sidhu SS. Structure. 2017 Oct 3;25(10):1598-1610.e3. doi: 10.1016/j.str.2017.07.017. Epub 2017 Sep 7. PubMed 28890361.
Backbone
  Vector backbone: pHH0103
  Vector type: Bacterial Expression
Growth in bacteria
  Bacterial resistance: Ampicillin, 100 μg/mL
  Growth temperature: 37°C
  Growth strain: DH5alpha
  Copy number: Low Copy
Gene/Insert
  Gene/Insert name: FCHSD2-1/2
  Species: H. sapiens (human)
  Insert size (bp): 227
  Entrez Gene: FCHSD2 (a.k.a. NWK, NWK1, SH3MD3)
  Cloning method: Restriction Enzyme; 5′ cloning site Sfi1 (unknown if destroyed); 3′ cloning site Not1 (unknown if destroyed)
Terms and licenses: Academic/Nonprofit Terms; Industry Terms: Not Available to Industry
How to cite: pHH0103_FCHSD2-1/2 was a gift from Sachdev Sidhu (Addgene plasmid # 91444 ; http://n2t.net/addgene:91444 ; RRID:Addgene_91444)
