[The description below was written by a language model from this plasmid's Addgene catalogue record and pLannotate feature annotations shown in this document.]
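Description:
pHH0103_FCHSD2-1/2 is a bacterial expression plasmid of about 6.9 kb, built on the pHH0103 backbone, for producing and purifying a human SH3 domain from FCHSD2, an adapter protein involved in clathrin-mediated endocytosis. The name suggests it carries the first of the protein's two SH3 domains, although the record does not spell this out. The plasmid is maintained in E. coli through a ColE1/pBR322-type origin with an adjacent bom region and is selected with ampicillin via the TEM beta-lactamase gene and its own promoter. The catalogue lists it as low copy. The rop gene appears only as fragments interrupted by an f1 phage origin, which would in principle allow single-stranded DNA production with helper phage.

Expression is driven by the strong hybrid tac promoter, which is controlled by a downstream lac operator. The plasmid also carries lacI under the lacIq promoter, so repression is tight until it is relieved with IPTG. The open reading frame begins with a 6xHis tag followed by Schistosoma japonicum glutathione S-transferase, and the FCHSD2 fragment sits downstream of these. The insert is catalogued as 227 bp and was cloned between SfiI and NotI sites. This arrangement should yield a His-GST-SH3 fusion that can be purified on either nickel or glutathione resin. An fd phage terminator follows the insert.

Beyond the terminator lie fragments of M13 gene III, along with remnants of a tetracycline resistance gene and its promoter. These suggest that the backbone derives from a phage-display phagemid, and they appear to be vestigial here. The construct belongs to a collection used for a family-wide analysis of the binding specificities of human SH3 domains.
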