Features (pLannotate 1.2.2; 21 found; start..end, strand, type, name):
     55..132     +  promoter       lacIq promoter: lacI (mutant); In the lacIq allele, a single base change in the promoter boosts expression of the lacI gene about 10-fold.
    133..1215    +  CDS            lacI: lac repressor; lacI; The lac repressor binds to the lac operator to inhibit transcription in E. coli. This inhibition can be relieved by adding lactose or isopropyl-β-D-thiogalactopyranoside (IPTG).
   1228..1249    +  protein_bind   CAP binding site: CAP binding activates transcription in the presence of cAMP. E. coli catabolite activator protein
   1268..1285    +  promoter       tet promoter (fragment): E. coli promoter for tetracycline efflux protein gene
   1458..1486    +  promoter       tac promoter: strong E. coli promoter; hybrid between the trp and lac UV5 promoters
   1494..1510    +  protein_bind   lac operator: The lac repressor binds to the lac operator to inhibit transcription in E. coli. This inhibition can be relieved by adding lactose or isopropyl-β-D-thiogalactopyranoside (IPTG). lac repressor encoded by lacI
   1595..1612    +  CDS            6xHis: 6xHis affinity tag
   1628..2281    +  CDS            GST26_SCHJA: Experimental evidence at protein level: Swiss-Prot protein existence level 1. GST isoenzymes appear to play a central role in the parasite detoxification system. Other functions are also suspected including a role in increasing the solubility of haematin in the parasite gut. From Schistosoma japonicum (Blood fluke).
   2381..2557    +  CDS            FCHSD2 (fragment): FCSD2_HUMAN - Also known as KIAA0769, SH3MD3. Experimental evidence at protein level: Swiss-Prot protein existence level 1. Adapter protein that plays a role in endocytosis via clathrin-coated pits. Contributes to the internalization of cell surface receptors, such as integrin ITGB1 and transferrin receptor (PubMed:29887380). Promotes endocytosis of EGFR in cancer cells, and thereby contributes to the down-regulation of EGFR signaling (PubMed:30249660). Recruited to clathrin-coated pits during a mid-to- late stage of assembly, where it is required for normal progress from U-shaped intermediate
   2570..2617    +  terminator     fd terminator (sequence withheld): central terminator from bacteriophage fd (Otsuka and Kunisawa, 1982)
   2622..2834    +  CDS            M13 gene III (fragment) (sequence partly withheld): pIII; III; minor coat protein
   2849..3319    +  CDS            M13 gene III (fragment) (sequence partly withheld): pIII; III; minor coat protein
   3341..3411    +  CDS            TcR (fragment): tetracycline efflux protein; tet; confers resistance to tetracycline
   3653..4033    -  CDS            YPB1_ECOLX: Protein predicted: Swiss-Prot protein existence level 4. From Escherichia coli.
   4050..4201    +  CDS            rop (fragment): Rop protein, which maintains plasmids at low copy number; rop
   4237..4665    -  rep_origin     f1 ori (sequence partly withheld): f1 bacteriophage origin of replication; arrow indicates direction of (+) strand synthesis
   4674..4713    +  CDS            rop (fragment): Rop protein, which maintains plasmids at low copy number; rop
   4815..4955    +  misc_feature   bom: basis of mobility region from pBR322
   5141..5728    -  rep_origin     ori: high-copy-number ColE1/pMB1/pBR322/pUC origin of replication
   5902..6759    -  CDS            bla: BLAT_ECOLX - Experimental evidence at protein level: Swiss-Prot protein existence level 1. TEM-type are the most prevalent beta-lactamases in enterobacteria; they hydrolyze the beta-lactam bond in susceptible beta-lactam antibiotics, thus conferring resistance to penicillins and cephalosporins. TEM-3 and TEM-4 are capable of hydrolyzing cefotaxime and ceftazidime. TEM-5 is capable of hydrolyzing ceftazidime. TEM-6 is capable of hydrolyzing ceftazidime and aztreonam. TEM-8/CAZ-2, TEM- 16/CAZ-7 and TEM-24/CAZ-6 are markedly active against ceftazidime. IRT- 4 shows resistance to beta-lactamase in
   6760..6864    -  promoter       AmpR promoter: bla
>Addgene plasmid #91444 | pHH0103_FCHSD2-1/2 | addgene full sequence | sequence record 192306 | Addgene NGS Result
ATTAACCTATAAAAATAGGCGTATCACGAGGCCCTTTCGTCTTCAAGAATTCCCGACACCATCGAATGGT
GCAAAACCTTTCGCGGTATGGCATGATAGCGCCCGGAAGAGAGTCAATTCAGGGTGGTGAATGTGAAACC
AGTAACGTTATACGATGTCGCAGAGTATGCCGGTGTCTCTTATCAGACCGTTTCCCGCGTGGTGAACCAG
GCCAGCCACGTTTCTGCGAAAACGCGGGAAAAAGTGGAAGCGGCGATGGCGGAGCTGAATTACATTCCCA
ACCGCGTGGCACAACAACTGGCGGGCAAACAGTCGTTGCTGATTGGCGTTGCCACCTCCAGTCTGGCCCT
GCACGCGCCGTCGCAAATTGTCGCGGCGATTAAATCTCGCGCCGATCAACTGGGTGCCAGCGTGGTGGTG
TCGATGGTAGAACGAAGCGGCGTCGAAGCCTGTAAAGCGGCGGTGCACAATCTTCTCGCGCAACGCGTCA
GTGGGCTGATCATTAACTATCCGCTGGATGACCAGGATGCCATTGCTGTGGAAGCTGCCTGCACTAATGT
TCCGGCGTTATTTCTTGATGTCTCTGACCAGACACCCATCAACAGTATTATTTTCTCCCATGAAGACGGT
ACGCGACTGGGCGTGGAGCATCTGGTCGCATTGGGTCACCAGCAAATCGCGCTGTTAGCGGGCCCATTAA
GTTCTGTCTCGGCGCGTCTGCGTCTGGCTGGCTGGCATAAATATCTCACTCGCAATCAAATTCAGCCGAT
AGCGGAACGGGAAGGCGACTGGAGTGCCATGTCCGGTTTTCAACAAACCATGCAAATGCTGAATGAGGGC
ATCGTTCCCACTGCGATGCTGGTTGCCAACGATCAGATGGCGCTGGGCGCAATGCGCGCCATTACCGAGT
CCGGGCTGCGCGTTGGTGCGGATATCTCGGTAGTGGGATACGACGATACCGAAGACAGCTCATGTTATAT
CCCGCCGTTAACCACCATCAAACAGGATTTTCGCCTGCTGGGGCAAACCAGCGTGGACCGCTTGCTGCAA
CTCTCTCAGGGCCAGGCGGTGAAGGGCAATCAGCTGTTGCCCGTCTCACTGGTGAAAAGAAAAACCACCC
TGGCGCCCAATACGCAAACCGCCTCTCCCCGCGCGTTGGCCGATTCATTAATGCAGCTGGCACGACAGGT
TTCCCGACTGGAAAGCGGGCAGTGAGCGCAACGCAATTAATGTAAGTTAGCTCACTCATTAGGCACAATT
CTCATGTTTGACAGCTTATCATCGACTGCACGGTGCACCAATGCTTCTGGCGTCAGGCAGCCATCGGAAG
CTGTGGTATGGCTGTGCAGGTCGTAAATCACTGCATAATTCGTGTCGCTCAAGGCGCACTCCCGTTCTGG
ATAATGTTTTTTGCGCCGACATCATAACGGTTCTGGCAAATATTCTGAAATGAGCTGTTGACAATTAATC
ATCGGCTCGTATAATGTGTGGAATTGTGAGCGGATAACAATTTCACACAGGAAACAGCCAGTCCGTTTAG
GTGTTTTCACGAGCACTTCACCAACAAGGACCATAGATTATGAAAATCGAAGAACACCATCACCATCACC
ATTCCAGCGGTAAGCTTATGTCCCCTATACTAGGTTATTGGAAAATTAAGGGCCTTGTGCAACCCACTCG
ACTTCTTTTGGAATATCTTGAAGAAAAATATGAAGAGCATTTGTATGAGCGCGATGAAGGTGATAAATGG
CGAAACAAAAAGTTTGAATTGGGTTTGGAGTTTCCCAATCTTCCTTATTATATTGATGGTGATGTTAAAT
TAACACAGTCTATGGCCATCATACGTTATATAGCTGACAAGCACAACATGTTGGGTGGTTGTCCAAAAGA
GCGTGCAGAGATTTCAATGCTTGAAGGAGCGGTTTTGGATATTAGATACGGTGTTTCGAGAATTGCATAT
AGTAAAGACTTTGAAACTCTCAAAGTTGATTTTCTTAGCAAGCTACCTGAAATGCTGAAAATGTTCGAAG
ATCGTTTATGTCATAAAACATATTTAAATGGTGATCATGTAACCCATCCTGACTTCATGTTGTATGACGC
TCTTGATGTTGTTTTATACATGGACCCAATGTGCCTGGATGCGTTCCCAAAATTAGTTTGTTTTAAAAAA
CGTATTGAAGCTATCCCACAAATTGATAAGTACTTGAAATCCAGCAAGTATATAGCATGGCCTTTGCAGG
GCTGGCAAGCCACGTTTGGTGGTGGCGACCATCCTCCAAAATCGGATCTGGAAGTTCTGTTCCAGGGGCC
CCTGTCCAGCGGTCTGGTTCCGCGTGGTTCCGGTACCGCGGCCCAGCCGGCCATGGCCCAGGGCGCGCTG
CTGACCTGTAAAGTCGTCTACTCCTACAAAGCATCCCAACCAGATGAACTGACCATTGAAGAACATGAAG
TTCTGGAAGTTATTGAAGATGGTGATATGGAAGATTGGGTCAAAGCCCGTAACAAAGTTGGTCAAGTCGG
TTACGTCCCGGAAAAATACCTGCAATTTCCAACCGCGGCCGCATA
[142 nt withheld, positions 2566-2707]
C
[98 nt withheld, positions 2709-2806]
AGTTTGTACTGGTGACGAAACTCAGTGTCTAGCTAGAGTGGC
[149 nt withheld, positions 2849-2997]
T
[41 nt withheld, positions 2999-3039]
T
[62 nt withheld, positions 3041-3102]
A
[35 nt withheld, positions 3104-3138]
CCTCCCTCAATCGGTTGAATGTCGCCCTTTTGTCTTTGGCGCTGGTAAACCATATGAA
[86 nt withheld, positions 3197-3282]
T
[54 nt withheld, positions 3284-3337]
CTAGCGCCGCCCTATACCTTGTCTGCCTCCCCGCGTTGCGTCGCGGTGCATGGAGCCGGGCCACCTCGAC
CTGAATGGAAGCCGGCGGCACCTCGCTAACGGATTCACCACTCCAAGAATTGGAGCCAATCAATTCTTGC
GGAGAACTGTGAATGCGCAAACCAACCCTTGGCAGAACATATCCATCGCGTCCGCCATCTCCAGCAGCCG
CACGCGGCGCATCTCGGGCAGCGTTGGGTCCTGGCCACGGGTGCGCATGATCGTGCTCCTGTCGTTGAGG
ACCCGGCTAGGCTGGCGGGGTTGCCTTACTGGTTAGCAGAATGAATCACCGATACGCGAGCGAACGTGAA
GCGACTGCTGCTGCAAAACGTCTGCGACCTGAGCAACAACATGAATGGTCTTCGGTTTCCGTGTTTCGTA
AAGTCTGGAAACGCGGAAGTCAGCGCCCTGCACCATTATGTTCCGGATCTGCATCGCAGGATGCTGCTGG
CTACCCTGTGGAACACCTACATCTGTATTAACGAAGCGCTGGCATTGACCCTGAGTGATTTTTCTCTGGT
CCCGCCGCATCCATACCGCCAGTTGTTTACCCTCACAACGTTCCAGTAACCGGGCATGTTCATCATCAGT
AACCCGTATCGTGAGCATCCTCTCTCGTTTCATCGGTATCATTACCCCCATGAACAGAAATCCCCCTTAC
ACGGAGGCATCAGTGACCAAACAGGAAAAAACCGCCCTTAACATGGCCCGCTTTATCAGAAGCCAGACAT
TAACGCTTCTGGAGAAACTCAACGAGCTGGACGCGGATGAACAGGCAGACATCTGTGAATCGCTTCACGA
CCACGCTGATGAGCTTTACCGCAGGATCCGCGAAATTGTAAGCGTTAATATTTTGTTAAAATTCGCGTTA
AATTTTTGTTAAATCAGCTCATTTTTTAACCAATAGGCCGAAATCGGCAAAATCCCTTATAAATCAAAAG
AATAGACCGAGATAGGGT
[37 nt withheld, positions 4336-4372]
AAAGAACGTGGACTCCAACGTCAAAGG
[49 nt withheld, positions 4400-4448]
T
[91 nt withheld, positions 4450-4540]
G
[124 nt withheld, positions 4542-4665]
CGCGGATCCTGCCTCGCGCGTTTCGGTGATGACGGTGAAAACCTCTGACACATGCAGCTCCCGGAGACGG
TCACAGCTTGTCTGTAAGCGGATGCCGGGAGCAGACAAGCCCGTCAGGGCGCGTCAGCGGGTGTTGGCGG
GTGTCGGGGCGCAGCCATGACCCAGTCACGTAGCGATAGCGGAGTGTATACTGGCTTAACTATGCGGCAT
CAGAGCAGATTGTACTGAGAGTGCACCATATGCGGTGTGAAATACCGCACAGATGCGTAAGGAGAAAATA
CCGCATCAGGCGCTCTTCCGCTTCCTCGCTCACTGACTCGCTGCGCTCGGTCGTTCGGCTGCGGCGAGCG
GTATCAGCTCACTCAAAGGCGGTAATACGGTTATCCACAGAATCAGGGGATAACGCAGGAAAGAACATGT
GAGCAAAAGGCCAGCAAAAGGCCAGGAACCGTAAAAAGGCCGCGTTGCTGGCGTTTTTCCATAGGCTCCG
CCCCCCTGACGAGCATCACAAAAATCGACGCTCAAGTCAGAGGTGGCGAAACCCGACAGGACTATAAAGA
TACCAGGGTTTCCCCCTGGAAGCTCCCTCGTGCGCTCTCCTGTTCCGACCCTGCCGCTTACCGGATACCT
GTCCGCCTTTCTCCCTTCGGGAAGCGTGGCGCTTTCTCATAGCTCACGCTGTAGGTATCTCAGTTCGGTG
TAGGTCGTTCGCTCCAAGCTGGGCTGTGTGCACGAACCCCCCGTTCAGCCCGACCGCTGCGCCTTATCCG
GTAACTATCGTCTTGAGTCCAACCCGGTAAGACACGACTTATCGCCACTGGCAGCAGCCACTGGTAACAG
GATTAGCAGAGCGAGGTATGTAGGCGGTGCTACAGAGTTCTTGAAGTGGTGGCCTAACTACGGCTACACT
AGAAGGACAGTATTTGGTATCTGCGCTCTGCTGAAGCCAGTTACCTTCGGAAAAAGAGTTGGTAGCTCTT
GATCCGGCAAACAAACCACCGCTGGTAGCGGTGGTTTTTTTGTTTGCAAGCAGCAGATTACGCGCAGAAA
AAAAGGATCTCAAGAAGATCCTTTGATCTTTTCTACGGGGTCTGACGCTCAGTGGAACGAAAACTCACGT
TAAGGGATTTTGGTCATGAGATTATCAAAAAGGATCTTCACCTAGATCCTTTTAAATTAAAAATGAAGTT
TTAAATCAATCTAAAGTATATATGAGTAAACTTGGTCTGACAGTTACCAATGCTTAATCAGTGAGGCACC
TATCTCAGCGATCTGTCTATTTCGTTCATCCATAGTTGCCTGACTCCCCGTCGTGTAGATAACTACGATA
CGGGAGGGCTTACCATCTGGCCCCAGTGCTGCAATGATACCGCGAGACCCACGCTCACCGGCTCCAGATT
TATCAGCAATAAACCAGCCAGCCGGAAGGGCCGAGCGCAGAAGTGGTCCTGCAACTTTATCCGCCTCCAT
CCAGTCTATTAATTGTTGCCGGGAAGCTAGAGTAAGTAGTTCGCCAGTTAATAGTTTGCGCAACGTTGTT
GCCATTGCTGCAGGCATCGTGGTGTCACGCTCGTCGTTTGGTATGGCTTCATTCAGCTCCGGTTCCCAAC
GATCAAGGCGAGTTACATGATCCCCCATATTGTGCAAAAAAGCGGTTAGCTCCTTCGGTCCTCCGATCGT
TGTCAGAAGTAAGTTGGCCGCAGTGTTATCACTCATGGTTATGGCAGCACTGCATAATTCTCTTACTGTC
ATGCCATCCGTAAGATGCTTTTCTGTGACTGGTGAGTACTCAACCAAGTCATTCTGAGAATAGTGTATGC
GGCGACCGAGTTGCTCTTGCCCGGCGTCAACACGGGATAATACCGCGCCACATAGCAGAACTTTAAAAGT
GCTCATCATTGGAAAACGTTCTTCGGGGCGAAAACTCTCAAGGATCTTACCGCTGTTGAGATCCAGTTCG
ATGTAACCCACTCGTGCACCCAACTGATCTTCAGCATCTTTTACTTTCACCAGCGTTTCTGGGTGAGCAA
AAACAGGAAGGCAAAATGCCGCAAAAAAGGGAATAAGGGCGACACGGAAATGTTGAATACTCATACTCTT
CCTTTTTCAATATTATTGAAGCATTTATCAGGGTTATTGTCTCATGAGCGGATACATATTTGAATGTATT
TAGAAAAATAAACAAATAGGGGTTCCGCGCACATTTCCCCGAAAAGTGCCACCTGACGTCTAAGAAACCA
TTATTATCATGAC
