>Addgene plasmid #91444 | pHH0103_FCHSD2-1/2 | depositor partial sequence | sequence record 175932 | insert sequence
GGTACCGAATTCGGATCCGCGCGCTGCTGACCTGTAAAGTCGTCTACTCCTACAAAGCATCCCAACCAGA
TGAACTGACCATTGAAGAACATGAAGTTCTGGAAGTTATTGAAGATGGTGATATGGAAGATTGGGTCAAA
GCCCGTAACAAAGTTGGTCAAGTCGGTTACGTCCCGGAAAAATACCTGCAATTTCCAACCGCGGCCGCTA
GCTAAGTCGACGAGCTC
